>Addgene plasmid #122751 | pAC10026_pLX-NpuDnaE(C)_Hygro(53-239)-NpuDnaE(N)-IRES-GFP | depositor full sequence | sequence record 234253 | pAC10026_pLX-NpuDnaE(C)_Hygro(53-239)-NpuDnaE(N)-IRES-GFP sequence 9528 bps
CCCGGGGTTATTAATAGTAATCAATTACGGGGTCATTAGTTCATAGCCCATATATGGAGTTCCGCGTTAC
ATAACTTACGGTAAATGGCCCGCCTGGCTGACCGCCCAACGACCCCCGCCCATTGACGTCAATAATGACG
TATGTTCCCATAGTAACGCCAATAGGGACTTTCCATTGACGTCAATGGGTGGAGTATTTACGGTAAACTG
CCCACTTGGCAGTACATCAAGTGTATCATATGCCAAGTACGCCCCCTATTGACGTCAATGACGGTAAATG
GCCCGCCTGGCATTATGCCCAGTACATGACCTTATGGGACTTTCCTACTTGGCAGTACATCTACGTATTA
GTCATCGCTATTACCATGGTGATGCGGTTTTGGCAGTACATCAATGGGCGTGGATAGCGGTTTGACTCAC
GGGGATTTCCAAGTCTCCACCCCATTGACGTCAATGGGAGTTTGTTTTGGCACCAAAATCAACGGGACTT
TCCAAAATGTCGTAACAACTCCGCCCCATTGACGCAAATGGGCGGTAGGCGTGTACGGTGGGAGGTCTAT
ATAAGCAGAGCTCTCTGGCTAACTGTCGGGATCAACAAGTTTGTACAAAAAAGCAGGCTCCGAATTCACC
GGTGCCGCCACCATGATTAAGATCGCTACGCGGAAGTACCTGGGGAAACAGAACGTCTACGACATAGGTG
TGGAGCGCGATCACAACTTTGCTCTGAAAAATGGATTTATCGCCAGCAACTGCATCTCCCGCCGTGCACA
GGGTGTCACGTTGCAAGACCTGCCTGAAACCGAACTGCCCGCTGTTCTGCAGCCGGTCGCGGAGGCCATG
GATGCGATCGCTGCGGCCGATCTTAGCCAGACGAGCGGGTTCGGCCCATTCGGACCGCAAGGAATCGGTC
AATACACTACATGGCGTGATTTCATATGCGCGATTGCTGATCCCCATGTGTATCACTGGCAAACTGTGAT
GGACGACACCGTCAGTGCGTCCGTCGCGCAGGCTCTCGATGAGCTGATGCTTTGGGCCGAGGACTGCCCC
GAAGTCCGGCACCTCGTGCACGCGGATTTCGGCTCCAACAATGTCCTGACGGACAATGGCCGCATAACAG
CGGTCATTGACTGGAGCGAGGCGATGTTCGGGGATTCCCAATACGAGGTCGCCAACATCTTCTTCTGGAG
GCCGTGGTTGGCTTGCCTTTCATACGAGACCGAGATCCTGACTGTCGAGTACGGATTGCTTCCTATCGGC
AAAATCGTGGAGAAGAGGATTGAATGTACCGTCTATTCAGTCGATAATAATGGGAACATCTACACACAGC
CCGTGGCTCAATGGCACGACAGAGGAGAGCAGGAAGTTTTTGAATACTGTCTCGAGGACGGATCCCTCAT
CCGCGCTACTAAAGATCATAAGTTTATGACCGTGGACGGCCAGATGCTGCCAATTGACGAAATTTTTGAA
CGAGAGCTGGATCTGATGAGAGTCGACAACCTTCCAAACTGATTAATTAAGAATTCGACCCAGCTTTCTT
GTACAAAGTGGTTGGTAAGCCTATCCCTAACCCTCTCCTCGGTCTCGATTCTACGTAGTAATGAGCTAGC
AGTCTCGAGGTTAACGAATTCCGCCCCCCCCCTAACGTTACTGGCCGAAGCCGCTTGGAATAAGGCCGGT
GTGCGCTTGTCTATATGTTATTTTCCACCATATTGCCGTCTTTTGGCAATGTGAGGGCCCGGAAACCTGG
CCCTGTCTTCTTGACGAGCATTCCTAGGGGTCTTTCCCCTCTCGCCAAAGGAATGCAAGGTCTGTTGAAT
GTCGTGAAGGAAGCAGTTCCTCTGGAAGCTTCTTGAAGACAAACAACGTCTGTAGCGACCCTTTGCAGGC
AGCGGAACCCCCCACCTGGCGACAGGTGCCCCTGCGGCCAAAAGCCACGTGTATAAGATACACCTGCAAA
GGCGGCACAACCCCAGTGCCACGTTGTGAGTTGGATAGTTGTGGAAAGAGTCAAATGGCTCTCCTCAAGC
GTATTCAACAAGGGGCTGAAGGATGCCCAGAAGGTACCCCATTGTATGGGATCTGATCTGGGGCCTCGGT
GCACATGCTTTACATGTGTTTAGTCGAGGTTAAAAAAACGTCTAGGCCCCCCGAACCACGGGGACGTGGT
TTTCCTTTGAAAAACACGATAATACCATGGTGAGCAAGGGCGAGGAGCTGTTCACCGGGGTGGTGCCCAT
CCTGGTCGAGCTGGACGGCGACGTAAACGGCCACAAGTTCAGCGTGTCCGGCGAGGGCGAGGGCGATGCC
ACCTACGGCAAGCTGACCCTGAAGTTCATCTGCACCACCGGCAAGCTGCCCGTGCCCTGGCCCACCCTCG
TGACCACCCTGACCTACGGCGTGCAGTGCTTCAGCCGCTACCCCGACCACATGAAGCAGCACGACTTCTT
CAAGTCCGCCATGCCCGAAGGCTACGTCCAGGAGCGCACCATCTTCTTCAAGGACGACGGCAACTACAAG
ACCCGCGCCGAGGTGAAGTTCGAGGGCGACACCCTGGTGAACCGCATCGAGCTGAAGGGCATCGACTTCA
AGGAGGACGGCAACATCCTGGGGCACAAGCTGGAGTACAACTACAACAGCCACAACGTCTATATCATGGC
CGACAAGCAGAAGAACGGCATCAAGGTGAACTTCAAGATCCGCCACAACATCGAGGACGGCAGCGTGCAG
CTCGCCGACCACTACCAGCAGAACACCCCCATCGGCGACGGCCCCGTGCTGCTGCCCGACAACCACTACC
TGAGCACCCAGTCCGCCCTGAGCAAAGACCCCAACGAGAAGCGCGATCACATGGTCCTGCTGGAGTTCGT
GACCGCCGCCGGGATCACTCTCGGCATGGACGAGCTGTACAAGTAACACCGGTGGCGCGTTAAGTCGACA
ATCAACCTCTGGATTACAAAATTTGTGAAAGATTGACTGGTATTCTTAACTATGTTGCTCCTTTTACGCT
ATGTGGATACGCTGCTTTAATGCCTTTGTATCATGCTATTGCTTCCCGTATGGCTTTCATTTTCTCCTCC
TTGTATAAATCCTGGTTGCTGTCTCTTTATGAGGAGTTGTGGCCCGTTGTCAGGCAACGTGGCGTGGTGT
GCACTGTGTTTGCTGACGCAACCCCCACTGGTTGGGGCATTGCCACCACCTGTCAGCTCCTTTCCGGGAC
TTTCGCTTTCCCCCTCCCTATTGCCACGGCGGAACTCATCGCCGCCTGCCTTGCCCGCTGCTGGACAGGG
GCTCGGCTGTTGGGCACTGACAATTCCGTGGTGTTGTCGGGGAAATCATCGTCCTTTCCTTGGCTGCTCG
CCTGTGTTGCCACCTGGATTCTGCGCGGGACGTCCTTCTGCTACGTCCCTTCGGCCCTCAATCCAGCGGA
CCTTCCTTCCCGCGGCCTGCTGCCGGCTCTGCGGCCTCTTCCGCGTCTTCGCCTTCGCCCTCAGACGAGT
CGGATCTCCCTTTGGGCCGCCTCCCCGCGTCGACTTTAAGACCAATGACTTACAAGGCAGCTGTAGATCT
TAGCCACTTTTTAAAAGAAAAGGGGGGACTGGAAGGGCTAATTCACTCCCAACGAAGACAAGATCTGCTT
TTTGCTTGTACTGGGTCTCTCTGGTTAGACCAGATCTGAGCCTGGGAGCTCTCTGGCTAACTAGGGAACC
CACTGCTTAAGCCTCAATAAAGCTTGCCTTGAGTGCTTCAAGTAGTGTGTGCCCGTCTGTTGTGTGACTC
TGGTAACTAGAGATCCCTCAGACCCTTTTAGTCAGTGTGGAAAATCTCTAGCAGTACGTATAGTAGTTCA
TGTCATCTTATTATTCAGTATTTATAACTTGCAAAGAAATGAATATCAGAGAGTGAGAGGAACTTGTTTA
TTGCAGCTTATAATGGTTACAAATAAAGCAATAGCATCACAAATTTCACAAATAAAGCATTTTTTTCACT
GCATTCTAGTTGTGGTTTGTCCAAACTCATCAATGTATCTTATCATGTCTGGCTCTAGCTATCCCGCCCC
TAACTCCGCCCATCCCGCCCCTAACTCCGCCCAGTTCCGCCCATTCTCCGCCCCATGGCTGACTAATTTT
TTTTATTTATGCAGAGGCCGAGGCCGCCTCGGCCTCTGAGCTATTCCAGAAGTAGTGAGGAGGCTTTTTT
GGAGGCCTAGGGACGTACCCAATTCGCCCTATAGTGAGTCGTATTACGCGCGCTCACTGGCCGTCGTTTT
ACAACGTCGTGACTGGGAAAACCCTGGCGTTACCCAACTTAATCGCCTTGCAGCACATCCCCCTTTCGCC
AGCTGGCGTAATAGCGAAGAGGCCCGCACCGATCGCCCTTCCCAACAGTTGCGCAGCCTGAATGGCGAAT
GGG
[124 nt withheld, positions 4414-4537]
C
[91 nt withheld, positions 4539-4629]
A
[49 nt withheld, positions 4631-4679]
CCTTTGACGTTGGAGTCCACGTTCTTT
[37 nt withheld, positions 4707-4743]
ACCCTATCTCGGTCTATTCTTTTGATTTATAAGGGATTTTGCCGATTTCGGCCTATTGGTTAAAAAATGA
GCTGATTTAACAAAAATTTAACGCGAATTTTAACAAAATATTAACGCTTACAATTTAGGTGGCACTTTTC
GGGGAAATGTGCGCGGAACCCCTATTTGTTTATTTTTCTAAATACATTCAAATATGTATCCGCTCATGAG
ACAATAACCCTGATAAATGCTTCAATAATATTGAAAAAGGAAGAGTATGAGTATTCAACATTTCCGTGTC
GCCCTTATTCCCTTTTTTGCGGCATTTTGCCTTCCTGTTTTTGCTCACCCAGAAACGCTGGTGAAAGTAA
AAGATGCTGAAGATCAGTTGGGTGCACGAGTGGGTTACATCGAACTGGATCTCAACAGCGGTAAGATCCT
TGAGAGTTTTCGCCCCGAAGAACGTTTTCCAATGATGAGCACTTTTAAAGTTCTGCTATGTGGCGCGGTA
TTATCCCGTATTGACGCCGGGCAAGAGCAACTCGGTCGCCGCATACACTATTCTCAGAATGACTTGGTTG
AGTACTCACCAGTCACAGAAAAGCATCTTACGGATGGCATGACAGTAAGAGAATTATGCAGTGCTGCCAT
AACCATGAGTGATAACACTGCGGCCAACTTACTTCTGACAACGATCGGAGGACCGAAGGAGCTAACCGCT
TTTTTGCACAACATGGGGGATCATGTAACTCGCCTTGATCGTTGGGAACCGGAGCTGAATGAAGCCATAC
CAAACGACGAGCGTGACACCACGATGCCTGTAGCAATGGCAACAACGTTGCGCAAACTATTAACTGGCGA
ACTACTTACTCTAGCTTCCCGGCAACAATTAATAGACTGGATGGAGGCGGATAAAGTTGCAGGACCACTT
CTGCGCTCGGCCCTTCCGGCTGGCTGGTTTATTGCTGATAAATCTGGAGCCGGTGAGCGTGGGTCTCGCG
GTATCATTGCAGCACTGGGGCCAGATGGTAAGCCCTCCCGTATCGTAGTTATCTACACGACGGGGAGTCA
GGCAACTATGGATGAACGAAATAGACAGATCGCTGAGATAGGTGCCTCACTGATTAAGCATTGGTAACTG
TCAGACCAAGTTTACTCATATATACTTTAGATTGATTTAAAACTTCATTTTTAATTTAAAAGGATCTAGG
TGAAGATCCTTTTTGATAATCTCATGACCAAAATCCCTTAACGTGAGTTTTCGTTCCACTGAGCGTCAGA
CCCCGTAGAAAAGATCAAAGGATCTTCTTGAGATCCTTTTTTTCTGCGCGTAATCTGCTGCTTGCAAACA
AAAAAACCACCGCTACCAGCGGTGGTTTGTTTGCCGGATCAAGAGCTACCAACTCTTTTTCCGAAGGTAA
CTGGCTTCAGCAGAGCGCAGATACCAAATACTGTTCTTCTAGTGTAGCCGTAGTTAGGCCACCACTTCAA
GAACTCTGTAGCACCGCCTACATACCTCGCTCTGCTAATCCTGTTACCAGTGGCTGCTGCCAGTGGCGAT
AAGTCGTGTCTTACCGGGTTGGACTCAAGACGATAGTTACCGGATAAGGCGCAGCGGTCGGGCTGAACGG
GGGGTTCGTGCACACAGCCCAGCTTGGAGCGAACGACCTACACCGAACTGAGATACCTACAGCGTGAGCT
ATGAGAAAGCGCCACGCTTCCCGAAGGGAGAAAGGCGGACAGGTATCCGGTAAGCGGCAGGGTCGGAACA
GGAGAGCGCACGAGGGAGCTTCCAGGGGGAAACGCCTGGTATCTTTATAGTCCTGTCGGGTTTCGCCACC
TCTGACTTGAGCGTCGATTTTTGTGATGCTCGTCAGGGGGGCGGAGCCTATGGAAAAACGCCAGCAACGC
GGCCTTTTTACGGTTCCTGGCCTTTTGCTGGCCTTTTGCTCACATGTTCTTTCCTGCGTTATCCCCTGAT
TCTGTGGATAACCGTATTACCGCCTTTGAGTGAGCTGATACCGCTCGCCGCAGCCGAACGACCGAGCGCA
GCGAGTCAGTGAGCGAGGAAGCGGAAGAGCGCCCAATACGCAAACCGCCTCTCCCCGCGCGTTGGCCGAT
TCATTAATGCAGCTGGCACGACAGGTTTCCCGACTGGAAAGCGGGCAGTGAGCGCAACGCAATTAATGTG
AGTTAGCTCACTCATTAGGCACCCCAGGCTTTACACTTTATGCTTCCGGCTCGTATGTTGTGTGGAATTG
TGAGCGGATAACAATTTCACACAGGAAACAGCTATGACCATGATTACGCCAAGCGCGCAATTAACCCTCA
CTAAAGGGAACAAAAGCTGGAGCTGCAAGCTTAATGTAGTCTTATGCAATACTCTTGTAGTCTTGCAACA
TGGTAACGATGAGTTAGCAACATGCCTTACAAGGAGAGAAAAAGCACCGTGCATGCCGATTGGTGGAAGT
AAGGTGGTACGATCGTGCCTTATTAGGAAGGCAACAGACGGGTCTGACATGGATTGGACGAACCACTGAA
TTGCCGCATTGCAGAGATATTGTATTTAAGTGCCTAGCTCGATACATAAACGGGTCTCTCTGGTTAGACC
AGATCTGAGCCTGGGAGCTCTCTGGCTAACTAGGGAACCCACTGCTTAAGCCTCAATAAAGCTTGCCTTG
AGTGCTTCAAGTAGTGTGTGCCCGTCTGTTGTGTGACTCTGGTAACTAGAGATCCCTCAGACCCTTTTAG
TCAGTGTGGAAAATCTCTAGCAGTGGCGCCCGAACAGGGACTTGAAAGCGAAAGGGAAACCAGAGGAGCT
CTCTCGACGCAGGACTCGGCTTGCTGAAGCGCGCACGGCAAGAGGCGAGGGGCGGCGACTGGTGAGTACG
CCAAAAATTTTGACTAGCGGAGGCTAGAAGGAGAGAGATGGGTGCGAGAGCGTCAGTATTAAGCGGGGGA
GAATTAGATCGCGATGGGAAAAAATTCGGTTAAGGCCAGGGGGAAAGAAAAAATATAAATTAAAACATAT
AGTATGGGCAAGCAGGGAGCTAGAACGATTCGCAGTTAATCCTGGCCTGTTAGAAACATCAGAAGGCTGT
AGACAAATACTGGGACAGCTACAACCATCCCTTCAGACAGGATCAGAAGAACTTAGATCATTATATAATA
CAGTAGCAACCCTCTATTGTGTGCATCAAAGGATAGAGATAAAAGACACCAAGGAAGCTTTAGACAAGAT
AGAGGAAGAGCAAAACAAAAGTAAGACCACCGCACAGCAAGCGGCCGCTGATCTTCAGACCTGGAGGAGG
AGATATGAGGGACAATTGGAGAAGTGAATTATATAAATATAAAGTAGTAAAAATTGAACCATTAGGAGTA
GCACCCACCAAGGCAAAGAGAAGAGTGGTGCAGAGAGAAAAAAGAGCAGTGGGAATAGGAGCTTTGTTCC
TTGGGTTCTTGGGAGCAGCAGGAAGCACTATGGGCGCAGCGTCAATGACGCTGACGGTACAGGCCAGACA
ATTATTGTCTGGTATAGTGCAGCAGCAGAACAATTTGCTGAGGGCTATTGAGGCGCAACAGCATCTGTTG
CAACTCACAGTCTGGGGCATCAAGCAGCTCCAGGCAAGAATCCTGGCTGTGGAAAGATACCTAAAGGATC
AACAGCTCCTGGGGATTTGGGGTTGCTCTGGAAAACTCATTTGCACCACTGCTGTGCCTTGGAATGCTAG
TTGGAGTAATAAATCTCTGGAACAGATTTGGAATCACACGACCTGGATGGAGTGGGACAGAGAAATTAAC
AATTACACAAGCTTAATACACTCCTTAATTGAAGAATCGCAAAACCAGCAAGAAAAGAATGAACAAGAAT
TATTGGAATTAGATAAATGGGCAAGTTTGTGGAATTGGTTTAACATAACAAATTGGCTGTGGTATATAAA
ATTATTCATAATGATAGTAGGAGGCTTGGTAGGTTTAAGAATAGTTTTTGCTGTACTTTCTATAGTGAAT
AGAGTTAGGCAGGGATATTCACCATTATCGTTTCAGACCCACCTCCCAACCCCGAGGGGACCCTTGCGCC
TTTTCCAAGGCAGCCCTGGGTTTGCGCAGGGACGCGGCTGCTCTGGGCGTGGTTCCGGGAAACGCAGCGG
CGCCGACCCTGGGTCTCGCACATTCTTCACGTCCGTTCGCAGCGTCACCCGGATCTTCGCCGCTACCCTT
GTGGGCCCCCCGGCGACGCTTCCTGCTCCGCCCCTAAGTCGGGAAGGTTCCTTGCGGTTCGCGGCGTGCC
GGACGTGACAAACGGAAGCCGCACGTCTCACTAGTACCCTCGCAGACGGACAGCGCCAGGGAGCAATGGC
AGCGCGCCGACCGCGATGGGCTGTGGCCAATAGCGGCTGCTCAGCAGGGCGCGCCGAGAGCAGCGGCCGG
GAAGGGGCGGTGCGGGAGGCGGGGTGTGGGGCGGTAGTGTGGGCCCTGTTCCTGCCCGCGCGGTGTTCCG
CATTCTGCAAGCCTCCGGAGCGCACGTCGGCAGTCGGCTCCCTCGTTGACCGAATCACCGACCTCTCTCC
CCAGGGGGTACCCAGCTGTCTAGAGAATTCTAGATCTTGAGACAAATGGCAGTATTCATCCACAATTTTA
AAAGAAAAGGGGGGATTGGGGGGTACAGTGCAGGGGAAAGAATAGTAGACATAATAGCAACAGACATACA
AACTAAAGAATTACAAAAACAAATTACAAAAATTCAAAATTTTCGGGTTTATTACAGGGACAGCAGAGAT
CCACTTTGGCGCCGGCTCGAGGGGG
Features (pLannotate 1.2.2; 33 found; start..end, strand, type, name):
     65..368     +  enhancer       CMV enhancer: human cytomegalovirus immediate early enhancer
    369..572     +  promoter       CMV promoter: human cytomegalovirus (CMV) immediate early promoter
    595..619     +  protein_bind   attB1: mutant version of attB; recombination site for the Gateway® BP reaction BP Clonase™
    751..1205    +  CDS            HygR (fragment): aminoglycoside phosphotransferase from E. coli confers resistance to hygromycin
   1204..1503    +  CDS            dnaE-N (fragment): DPO3A_SYNY3 - Experimental evidence at protein level: Swiss-Prot protein existence level 1. DNA polymerase III is a complex, multichain enzyme responsible for most of the replicative synthesis in bacteria. This DNA polymerase also exhibits 3' to 5' exonuclease activity. The alpha chain is the DNA polymerase (By similarity). From Synechocystis sp. (strain PCC 6803 / Kazusa).
   1528..1552    -  protein_bind   attB2: mutant version of attB; recombination site for the Gateway® BP reaction BP Clonase™
   1554..1595    +  CDS            V5 tag: epitope tag from simian virus 5
   1634..2194    +  misc_feature   IRES: internal ribosome entry site (IRES) of the encephalomyocarditis virus (EMCV)
   2197..2916    +  CDS            EGFP: the original enhanced GFP (Yang et al., 1996) mammalian codon-optimized
   2940..3528    +  misc_feature   WPRE: woodchuck hepatitis virus posttranscriptional regulatory element
   3579..3598    +  misc_feature   cPPT/CTS (fragment): central polypurine tract and central termination sequence of HIV-1
   3600..3833    +  LTR            3' LTR (ΔU3): self-inactivating 3' long terminal repeat (LTR) from HIV-1
   3911..4032    +  polyA_signal   SV40 poly(A) signal: SV40 polyadenylation signal
   4072..4207    +  rep_origin     SV40 ori: SV40 origin of replication
   4228..4246    -  promoter       T7 promoter: promoter for bacteriophage T7 RNA polymerase
   4254..4409    +  CDS            lacZα (fragment): LacZα fragment of β-galactosidase; lacZ fragment
   4414..4842    +  rep_origin     f1 ori (sequence partly withheld): f1 bacteriophage origin of replication; arrow indicates direction of (+) strand synthesis
   4895..4999    +  promoter       AmpR promoter: bla
   5000..5860    +  CDS            AmpR: β-lactamase; bla; confers resistance to ampicillin, carbenicillin, and related antibiotics
   6031..6619    +  rep_origin     ori: high-copy-number ColE1/pMB1/pBR322/pUC origin of replication
   6802..6894    +  CDS            lacI (fragment): lac repressor; lacI; The lac repressor binds to the lac operator to inhibit transcription in E. coli. This inhibition can be relieved by adding lactose or isopropyl-β-D-thiogalactopyranoside (IPTG).
   6907..6928    +  protein_bind   CAP binding site: CAP binding activates transcription in the presence of cAMP. E. coli catabolite activator protein
   6943..6973    +  promoter       lac promoter: promoter for the E. coli lac operon
   6981..6997    +  protein_bind   lac operator: The lac repressor binds to the lac operator to inhibit transcription in E. coli. This inhibition can be relieved by adding lactose or isopropyl-β-D-thiogalactopyranoside (IPTG). lac repressor encoded by lacI
   7042..7060    +  promoter       T3 promoter: promoter for bacteriophage T3 RNA polymerase
   7088..7314    +  promoter       RSV promoter: Rous sarcoma virus enhancer/promoter
   7315..7495    +  LTR            5' LTR (truncated): truncated 5' long terminal repeat (LTR) from HIV-1
   7542..7667    +  misc_feature   HIV-1 Ψ: packaging signal of human immunodeficiency virus type 1
   7651..8014    +  CDS            HIV-1 gag (fragment): gag protein from human immunodeficiency virus 1; gag
   8160..8393    +  misc_feature   RRE: The Rev response element (RRE) of HIV-1 allows for Rev-dependent mRNA export from the nucleus to the cytoplasm.
   8770..8796    +  CDS            Rev (fragment): human immunodeficiency virus 1 (HIV-1) Rev protein; rev; enhances nuclear export of unspliced and incompletely spliced viral mRNAs
   8797..9297    +  promoter       hPGK promoter: human phosphoglycerate kinase 1 promoter
   9359..9476    +  misc_feature   cPPT/CTS: central polypurine tract and central termination sequence of HIV-1
