[The description below was written by a language model from this plasmid's Addgene catalogue record and pLannotate feature annotations shown in this document.]
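Description:
pAC10026_pLX-NpuDnaE(C)_Hygro(53-239)-NpuDnaE(N)-IRES-GFP is a third-generation-style, self-inactivating HIV-1 lentiviral vector for mammalian expression, made by Gateway recombination into a pLX-DEST-IRES-EGFP destination backbone. In bacteria it is maintained through a high-copy ColE1/pUC origin and ampicillin resistance (bla). An f1 origin and remnants of lac and phage promoter sequences from the cloning backbone are also present. The viral portion comprises an RSV promoter-driven truncated 5' LTR, the Ψ packaging signal with a gag fragment, the RRE, cPPT/CTS, WPRE and a ΔU3 3' LTR, followed by an SV40 poly(A) signal and SV40 origin. This arrangement allows the genome to be packaged when helper functions are supplied in trans, and it leaves the integrated provirus without LTR promoter activity.

The payload sits between attB1 and attB2, downstream of a CMV enhancer/promoter. It is a synthetic open reading frame in which a central fragment of hygromycin phosphotransferase (residues 53–239, per the name) is flanked by the C-terminal half of the Npu DnaE split intein on one side and the N-terminal half on the other. The automated annotation detects the HygR fragment and the DnaE-N portion but does not label the short intein-C segment upstream. A V5 tag sequence lies just after attB2, and an EMCV IRES then drives EGFP from the same transcript, so transduced cells fluoresce. An hPGK promoter is annotated upstream of the cPPT and CMV elements, but the record does not explain its role.

The fragment alone should not confer resistance. As part of a split selectable marker system, it is presumably meant to be co-delivered with vectors carrying the complementary hygromycin fragments. Protein trans-splicing would then rebuild the functional enzyme, so that a single antibiotic selects for cells carrying all of the constructs.
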