Addgene plasmid #122751: pAC10026_pLX-NpuDnaE(C)_Hygro(53-239)-NpuDnaE(N)-IRES-GFP
Purpose: Plasmid 26:Lentiviral vector encoding NpuDnaE(C)_Hygro(53-239)-NpuDnaE(N)and EGFP
Depositing lab: Albert Cheng. Publication: Split Selectable Markers. Jillette N, Du M, Cheng AW. bioRxiv 452979 10.1101/452979.
Backbone
  Vector backbone: pAC10095_pLX-DEST-IRES-EGFP (Addgene# 122815)
  Vector type: Mammalian Expression, Lentiviral
  Selectable markers: NpuDnaE(C)_Hygro(53-239)-NpuDnaE(N)
Growth in bacteria
  Bacterial resistance: Ampicillin, 100 μg/mL
  Growth temperature: 30°C
  Growth strain: NEB Stable
  Copy number: Unknown
Gene/Insert
  Gene/Insert name: NpuDnaE(C)_Hygro(53-239)-NpuDnaE(N)
  Species: Synthetic
  Cloning method: Gateway Cloning
  Sequencing primers: 5′ CMV-Forward; 3′ IRES-R
Terms and licenses: Academic/Nonprofit Terms; Industry Terms: Not Available to Industry
Depositor comments: Please visit https://www.biorxiv.org/content/10.1101/452979v2 for BioRxiv preprint.
How to cite: pAC10026_pLX-NpuDnaE(C)_Hygro(53-239)-NpuDnaE(N)-IRES-GFP was a gift from Albert Cheng (Addgene plasmid # 122751)
